Addgene plasmid #120207: pCMV-GFP-ILVBLpA-G10C-C21G
Purpose: Human ILVBL poly(A) site reporter, stem loop mutant rescue
Depositing lab: David Bartel. Depositing organization: Whitehead Institute for Biomedical Research. Publication: Widespread Influence of 3'-End Structures on Mammalian mRNA Processing and Stability. Wu X, Bartel DP. Cell. 2017 May 18;169(5):905-917.e11. doi: 10.1016/j.cell.2017.04.036. PubMed 28525757.
Backbone
  Vector backbone: pCMV-GFP
  Vector type: Mammalian Expression
Growth in bacteria
  Bacterial resistance: Ampicillin, 100 μg/mL
  Growth temperature: 37°C
  Growth strain: DH5alpha
  Copy number: Unknown
Gene/Insert
  Gene/Insert name: ILVBL poly(A) site
  Species: H. sapiens (human)
  Insert size (bp): 1176
Terms and licenses: Academic/Nonprofit Terms; Industry Terms: Not Available to Industry
How to cite: pCMV-GFP-ILVBLpA-G10C-C21G was a gift from David Bartel (Addgene plasmid # 120207 ; http://n2t.net/addgene:120207 ; RRID:Addgene_120207)
