[The description below was written by a language model from this plasmid's Addgene catalogue record and pLannotate feature annotations shown in this document.]
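Description:
pCMV-GFP-ILVBLpA-G10C-C21G is a 5.65 kb mammalian expression plasmid built on the pCMV-GFP backbone and used as a reporter for cleavage and polyadenylation at the human ILVBL poly(A) site. It is propagated in E. coli through a high-copy ColE1/pUC-type origin and selected with ampicillin via the β-lactamase gene under its own promoter. The backbone also carries remnants of lac regulatory sequence (lac promoter, operator, CAP site and short lacI fragments) and an SV40 origin with a partial SV40 promoter and an SV40 poly(A) signal. These are vector features rather than parts of the reporter.

The reporter unit is driven by the human cytomegalovirus immediate-early enhancer and promoter, followed by a multiple cloning site and the EGFP coding sequence. Downstream of EGFP lies the 1,176 bp human ILVBL insert. The annotation detects a short stretch matching the end of the ILVBL coding region at its start, so the insert apparently spans the terminal coding sequence and the 3′ region containing the poly(A) site. Further downstream is a β-globin fragment and the rabbit β-globin poly(A) signal, which can terminate transcripts that read through the ILVBL site, although the record does not describe the readout explicitly.

The name and stated purpose indicate two substitutions, G10C and C21G, designated a stem-loop mutant rescue. This implies compensatory changes that restore base pairing in a 3′-end stem-loop disrupted by a single mutation. The table does not annotate the exact positions of these substitutions. The plasmid suits transfection experiments testing how RNA structure near a poly(A) site influences mRNA 3′-end processing.
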