Features (pLannotate 1.2.2; 19 found; start..end, strand, type, name):
     43..346     +  enhancer       CMV enhancer: human cytomegalovirus immediate early enhancer
    347..550     +  promoter       CMV promoter: human cytomegalovirus (CMV) immediate early promoter
    573..653     +  misc_feature   MCS: multiple cloning site
    661..1380    +  CDS            EGFP: the original enhanced GFP (Yang et al., 1996) mammalian codon-optimized
   1403..1516    +  CDS            ILVBL (fragment): HACL2_HUMAN - Also known as AHAS, HACL2 From Homo sapiens (Human).
   2526..2636    +  CDS            HBB (fragment): HBB_HAPGR - Experimental evidence at protein level: Swiss-Prot protein existence level 1. Involved in oxygen transport from the lung to the various peripheral tissues. From Hapalemur griseus (Gray gentle lemur) (Eastern lesser bamboo lemur).
   2707..2762    +  polyA_signal   β-globin poly(A) signal: rabbit β-globin polyadenylation signal (Gil and Proudfoot, 1987)
   3147..3163    -  protein_bind   lac operator: The lac repressor binds to the lac operator to inhibit transcription in E. coli. This inhibition can be relieved by adding lactose or isopropyl-β-D-thiogalactopyranoside (IPTG). lac repressor encoded by lacI
   3171..3201    -  promoter       lac promoter: promoter for the E. coli lac operon
   3216..3237    -  protein_bind   CAP binding site: CAP binding activates transcription in the presence of cAMP. E. coli catabolite activator protein
   3250..3289    -  CDS            lacI (fragment): lac repressor; lacI; The lac repressor binds to the lac operator to inhibit transcription in E. coli. This inhibition can be relieved by adding lactose or isopropyl-β-D-thiogalactopyranoside (IPTG).
   3296..3318    +  promoter       SV40 promoter (fragment): SV40 enhancer and early promoter
   3342..3477    +  rep_origin     SV40 ori: SV40 origin of replication
   3497..3631    +  polyA_signal   SV40 poly(A) signal: SV40 polyadenylation signal
   3633..3687    -  CDS            lacI (fragment): lac repressor; lacI; The lac repressor binds to the lac operator to inhibit transcription in E. coli. This inhibition can be relieved by adding lactose or isopropyl-β-D-thiogalactopyranoside (IPTG).
   3870..4458    -  rep_origin     ori: high-copy-number ColE1/pMB1/pBR322/pUC origin of replication
   4629..5489    -  CDS            AmpR: β-lactamase; bla; confers resistance to ampicillin, carbenicillin, and related antibiotics
   5490..5594    -  promoter       AmpR promoter: bla
   5625..5644    +  enhancer       CMV enhancer (fragment): human cytomegalovirus immediate early enhancer
>Addgene plasmid #120207 | pCMV-GFP-ILVBLpA-G10C-C21G | addgene full sequence | sequence record 274588 | Addgene NGS Result
AATTACGGGGTCATTAGTTCATAGCCCATATATGGAGTTCCGCGTTACATAACTTACGGTAAATGGCCCG
CCTGGCTGACCGCCCAACGACCCCCGCCCATTGACGTCAATAATGACGTATGTTCCCATAGTAACGCCAA
TAGGGACTTTCCATTGACGTCAATGGGTGGAGTATTTACGGTAAACTGCCCACTTGGCAGTACATCAAGT
GTATCATATGCCAAGTACGCCCCCTATTGACGTCAATGACGGTAAATGGCCCGCCTGGCATTATGCCCAG
TACATGACCTTATGGGACTTTCCTACTTGGCAGTACATCTACGTATTAGTCATCGCTATTACCATGGTGA
TGCGGTTTTGGCAGTACATCAATGGGCGTGGATAGCGGTTTGACTCACGGGGATTTCCAAGTCTCCACCC
CATTGACGTCAATGGGAGTTTGTTTTGGCACCAAAATCAACGGGACTTTCCAAAATGTCGTAACAACTCC
GCCCCATTGACGCAAATGGGCGGTAGGCGTGTACGGTGGGAGGTCTATATAAGCAGAGCTGGTTTAGTGA
ACCGTCAGATCCGCTAGCGCTACCGGACTCAGATCTCGAGCTCAAGCTTCGAATTCTGCAGTCGACGGTA
CCGCGGGCCCGGGATCCACCGGTCGCCACCATGGTGAGCAAGGGCGAGGAGCTGTTCACCGGGGTGGTGC
CCATCCTGGTCGAGCTGGACGGCGACGTAAACGGCCACAAGTTCAGCGTGTCCGGCGAGGGCGAGGGCGA
TGCCACCTACGGCAAGCTGACCCTGAAGTTCATCTGCACCACCGGCAAGCTGCCCGTGCCCTGGCCCACC
CTCGTGACCACCCTGACCTACGGCGTGCAGTGCTTCAGCCGCTACCCCGACCACATGAAGCAGCACGACT
TCTTCAAGTCCGCCATGCCCGAAGGCTACGTCCAGGAGCGCACCATCTTCTTCAAGGACGACGGCAACTA
CAAGACCCGCGCCGAGGTGAAGTTCGAGGGCGACACCCTGGTGAACCGCATCGAGCTGAAGGGCATCGAC
TTCAAGGAGGACGGCAACATCCTGGGGCACAAGCTGGAGTACAACTACAACAGCCACAACGTCTATATCA
TGGCCGACAAGCAGAAGAACGGCATCAAGGTGAACTTCAAGATCCGCCACAACATCGAGGACGGCAGCGT
GCAGCTCGCCGACCACTACCAGCAGAACACCCCCATCGGCGACGGCCCCGTGCTGCTGCCCGACAACCAC
TACCTGAGCACCCAGTCCGCCCTGAGCAAAGACCCCAACGAGAAGCGCGATCACATGGTCCTGCTGGAGT
TCGTGACCGCCGCCGGGATCACTCTCGGCATGGACGAGCTGTACAAGTAAAGCGGCCGCACTCCTCAGGT
GCGATCAGGTGGTCAAGGTGCTGCACGATGCCCAGCAGCAGTGCCGAGACGGCCACCCGGTTGTGGTCAA
CATCCTCATTGGGAGGACGGACTTCCGCGATGGCTCCATTGCTGTATAGGGCCTTGTGGGTCAGGACGCT
TGGCTGCCTTCCTGCCCCTGGACTGTGTCCAGCTGGTTTGGAGTCTCATCATTGCTTGCCCTGGGCCTAT
CCCATGAGGCCCAGTGACTCCACAACCTCCCTGAGGAGGGGATGGAGGGGTCAAATCTCAGAGAGGCTCT
CTTGTGAGCTCTTGGACCCTCCTCTTCACGGACCCAACTGTGCCGTTTGTCCCCTCTCTTATGGAGACTG
AATAAACCACCTCTGCCCCATGTAGGGCCAAGTACTCAGTCTCAGAACCTGTGCATATTTATTTATTATC
CACAAAGATGGAGGTGCGGAAAAGAAGAGGGAGACAGGAGGGAACCGTACTCTCCCACTGGAACTCTGGG
GCCCACTGAGGCACCATTATTGGGGATTTCAGGGTGGCTGGGCACTGCAAACTGCTCCCTCCTCTGTGGT
CCCTGAAAGAGCCCCACACGCCTGCTTCAGACGTGTCCACGCACACCAGTCCTCACAGACACACACACAC
ATGCATGGAGGCAATAAATATGTTCCGTACCAGACTGCCCCCAGCCTGACGCTTCAGGGGGCCCCCTCCA
AAAGGGAGGGGTTTAAGTGCTCAATTTTTTTCGGGGGGGGGGCAAGGGGGGGGCAAGGAGATGGGGATTG
GAAAGGCCAGACTCTGTTATCTCCATTTGCTGACTAGAGGCCAATCGTGGGGTCTTCCCCGGAAAAGGGT
AGGGGAAACCAGCTGTTTCTCTATAAGCCCCAGGCTACCCCTGTGTCCATGCTGGAACCCAGGATAGGGG
CTGCCCCCCACAAACAGTGCCTCATGCTAGTCTTTGTGTCGTCCAAGGGAGGGAGAAACAGTGCAGTGCT
CAAAGCTAATACTGATTTGGTTGGCAGCAGCAAGAGGGCCGACTAGAGGTGACTCACCACACCAGGGTGA
TGCTCACAGTAACTGGTGTTGCCCCGGCCAAGGGGAGGCAAGAGAGGCCAGCCTAGCAAGCGCGAGAACT
ACCTTTTTGGCAACAAAAGGGGAAGCCCTTGGTGCTCAGGAAAGATGGTCACAACCGAGGCTGCCTATCA
GAAGGTGGTGGCTGGTGTGGCCAATGCCCTGGCTCACAAATACCACTGAGATCTTTTTCCCTCTGCCAAA
AATTATGGGGACATCATGAAGCCCCTTGAGCATCTGACTTCTGGCTAATAAAGGAAATTTATTTTCATTG
CAATAGTGTGTTGGAATTTTTTGTGTCTCTCACTCGGAAGGACATATGGGAGGGCAAATCATTTAAAACA
TCAGAATGAGTATTTGGTTTAGAGTTTGGCAACATATGCCCATATGCTGGCTGCCATGAACAAAGGTTGG
CTATAAAGAGGTCATCAGTATATGAAACAGCCCCCTGCTGTCCATTCCTTATTCCATAGAAAAGCCTTGA
CTTGAGGTTAGATTTTTTTTATATTTTGTTTTGTGTTATTTTTTTCTTTAACATCCCTAAAATTTTCCTT
ACATGTTTTACTAGCCAGATTTTTCCTCCTCTCCTGACTACTCCCAGTCATAGCTGTCCCTCTTCTCTTA
TGGAGATCCCTCGACCTGCAGCCCAAGCTTGGCGTAATCATGGTCATAGCTGTTTCCTGTGTGAAATTGT
TATCCGCTCACAATTCCACACAACATACGAGCCGGAAGCATAAAGTGTAAAGCCTGGGGTGCCTAATGAG
TGAGCTAACTCACATTAATTGCGTTGCGCTCACTGCCCGCTTTCCAGTCGGGAAACCTGTCGTGCCAGCG
GATCCGCATCTCAATTAGTCAGCAACCATAGTCCCGCCCCTAACTCCGCCCATCCCGCCCCTAACTCCGC
CCAGTTCCGCCCATTCTCCGCCCCATGGCTGACTAATTTTTTTTATTTATGCAGAGGCCGAGGCCGCCTC
GGCCTCTGAGCTATTCCAGAAGTAGTGAGGAGGCTTTTTTGGAGGCCTAGGCTTTTGCAAAAAGCTAACT
TGTTTATTGCAGCTTATAATGGTTACAAATAAAGCAATAGCATCACAAATTTCACAAATAAAGCATTTTT
TTCACTGCATTCTAGTTGTGGTTTGTCCAAACTCATCAATGTATCTTATCATGTCTGGATCCGCTGCATT
AATGAATCGGCCAACGCGCGGGGAGAGGCGGTTTGCGTATTGGGCGCTCTTCCGCTTCCTCGCTCACTGA
CTCGCTGCGCTCGGTCGTTCGGCTGCGGCGAGCGGTATCAGCTCACTCAAAGGCGGTAATACGGTTATCC
ACAGAATCAGGGGATAACGCAGGAAAGAACATGTGAGCAAAAGGCCAGCAAAAGGCCAGGAACCGTAAAA
AGGCCGCGTTGCTGGCGTTTTTCCATAGGCTCCGCCCCCCTGACGAGCATCACAAAAATCGACGCTCAAG
TCAGAGGTGGCGAAACCCGACAGGACTATAAAGATACCAGGCGTTTCCCCCTGGAAGCTCCCTCGTGCGC
TCTCCTGTTCCGACCCTGCCGCTTACCGGATACCTGTCCGCCTTTCTCCCTTCGGGAAGCGTGGCGCTTT
CTCATAGCTCACGCTGTAGGTATCTCAGTTCGGTGTAGGTCGTTCGCTCCAAGCTGGGCTGTGTGCACGA
ACCCCCCGTTCAGCCCGACCGCTGCGCCTTATCCGGTAACTATCGTCTTGAGTCCAACCCGGTAAGACAC
GACTTATCGCCACTGGCAGCAGCCACTGGTAACAGGATTAGCAGAGCGAGGTATGTAGGCGGTGCTACAG
AGTTCTTGAAGTGGTGGCCTAACTACGGCTACACTAGAAGAACAGTATTTGGTATCTGCGCTCTGCTGAA
GCCAGTTACCTTCGGAAAAAGAGTTGGTAGCTCTTGATCCGGCAAACAAACCACCGCTGGTAGCGGTGGT
TTTTTTGTTTGCAAGCAGCAGATTACGCGCAGAAAAAAAGGATCTCAAGAAGATCCTTTGATCTTTTCTA
CGGGGTCTGACGCTCAGTGGAACGAAAACTCACGTTAAGGGATTTTGGTCATGAGATTATCAAAAAGGAT
CTTCACCTAGATCCTTTTAAATTAAAAATGAAGTTTTAAATCAATCTAAAGTATATATGAGTAAACTTGG
TCTGACAGTTACCAATGCTTAATCAGTGAGGCACCTATCTCAGCGATCTGTCTATTTCGTTCATCCATAG
TTGCCTGACTCCCCGTCGTGTAGATAACTACGATACGGGAGGGCTTACCATCTGGCCCCAGTGCTGCAAT
GATACCGCGAGACCCACGCTCACCGGCTCCAGATTTATCAGCAATAAACCAGCCAGCCGGAAGGGCCGAG
CGCAGAAGTGGTCCTGCAACTTTATCCGCCTCCATCCAGTCTATTAATTGTTGCCGGGAAGCTAGAGTAA
GTAGTTCGCCAGTTAATAGTTTGCGCAACGTTGTTGCCATTGCTACAGGCATCGTGGTGTCACGCTCGTC
GTTTGGTATGGCTTCATTCAGCTCCGGTTCCCAACGATCAAGGCGAGTTACATGATCCCCCATGTTGTGC
AAAAAAGCGGTTAGCTCCTTCGGTCCTCCGATCGTTGTCAGAAGTAAGTTGGCCGCAGTGTTATCACTCA
TGGTTATGGCAGCACTGCATAATTCTCTTACTGTCATGCCATCCGTAAGATGCTTTTCTGTGACTGGTGA
GTACTCAACCAAGTCATTCTGAGAATAGTGTATGCGGCGACCGAGTTGCTCTTGCCCGGCGTCAATACGG
GATAATACCGCGCCACATAGCAGAACTTTAAAAGTGCTCATCATTGGAAAACGTTCTTCGGGGCGAAAAC
TCTCAAGGATCTTACCGCTGTTGAGATCCAGTTCGATGTAACCCACTCGTGCACCCAACTGATCTTCAGC
ATCTTTTACTTTCACCAGCGTTTCTGGGTGAGCAAAAACAGGAAGGCAAAATGCCGCAAAAAAGGGAATA
AGGGCGACACGGAAATGTTGAATACTCATACTCTTCCTTTTTCAATATTATTGAAGCATTTATCAGGGTT
ATTGTCTCATGAGCGGATACATATTTGAATGTATTTAGAAAAATAAACAAATAGGGGTTCCGCGCACATT
TCCCCGAAAAGTGCCACCTGGGTCGACATTGATTATTGACTAGTAATAGTAATC
